Addgene plasmid #125072: pKD282
Purpose: Expression of SO_4427 under Ptac
Depositing lab: Jeffrey Tabor. Depositing organization: Rice University. Publication: Rewiring bacterial two-component systems by modular DNA-binding domain swapping. Schmidl SR, Ekness F, Sofjan K, Daeffler KN, Brink KR, Landry BP, Gerhardt KP, Dyulgyarov N, Sheth RU, Tabor JJ. Nat Chem Biol. 2019 Jul;15(7):690-698. doi: 10.1038/s41589-019-0286-6. Epub 2019 May 20. PubMed 31110305.
Backbone
  Vector backbone: pACYCDuet-1
  Total vector size (bp): 4838
  Vector type: Bacterial Expression, Synthetic Biology
Growth in bacteria
  Bacterial resistance: Spectinomycin, 50 μg/mL
  Growth temperature: 37°C
  Growth strain: NEB-10beta
  Copy number: Low Copy
Gene/Insert 1
  Gene/Insert name: SO_4427
  Insert size (bp): 1254
  Entrez Gene: SO_4427 (a.k.a. SO_4427)
Gene/Insert 2
  Gene/Insert name: lacI
  Insert size (bp): 957
  Entrez Gene: lacI (a.k.a. b0345, ECK0342)
Terms and licenses: Academic/Nonprofit Terms; Industry Terms: Not Available to Industry
How to cite: pKD282 was a gift from Jeffrey Tabor (Addgene plasmid # 125072 ; http://n2t.net/addgene:125072 ; RRID:Addgene_125072)
