[The description below was written by a language model from this plasmid's Addgene catalogue record and pLannotate feature annotations shown in this document.]
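Description:
pKD282 is a low-copy bacterial expression plasmid of about 4.8 kb, listed as built on the pACYCDuet-1 backbone and classed as a synthetic biology vector. It replicates from the p15A origin, which is compatible with ColE1-type plasmids and so allows it to be maintained in E. coli alongside a second plasmid. Selection is by spectinomycin through the aadA (SmR) aminoglycoside adenylyltransferase gene, which is followed by a lambda t0 terminator. The annotation also picks up short fragments of an RSF origin, a pUC-type multiple cloning site and the Tn5 transposase gene. These look like remnants of assembly rather than functional parts.

The payload is SO_4427, a roughly 1.25 kb open reading frame expressed from the tac promoter, a strong trp/lac hybrid promoter with an adjacent lac operator. The feature table does not annotate the SO_4427 coding sequence itself, but the unannotated gap between the operator and the downstream rrnB T1 and T7Te terminators matches the recorded insert size. The plasmid also carries lacI driven by the lacIq promoter, a mutant promoter that raises repressor levels, with its own rrnB T1 terminator insulating it from the tac cassette. The resulting high repressor supply keeps Ptac off until IPTG is added, so SO_4427 expression can be induced and adjusted.

The record does not state the organism of origin or the function of SO_4427. The associated publication concerns rewiring bacterial two-component systems by swapping DNA-binding domains, which suggests the plasmid supplies a signalling component at controlled levels, probably together with a compatible partner plasmid.
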