Features (pLannotate 1.2.2; 13 found; start..end, strand, type, name):
    812..898     +  terminator     rrnB T1 terminator: Escherichia coli rrnB; transcription terminator T1 from the E. coli rrnB gene
   1071..1099    +  promoter       tac promoter: strong E. coli promoter; hybrid between the trp and lac UV5 promoters
   1107..1123    +  protein_bind   lac operator: The lac repressor binds to the lac operator to inhibit transcription in E. coli. This inhibition can be relieved by adding lactose or isopropyl-β-D-thiogalactopyranoside (IPTG). lac repressor encoded by lacI
   2442..2513    +  terminator     rrnB T1 terminator: transcription terminator T1 from the E. coli rrnB gene
   2529..2556    +  terminator     T7Te terminator: phage T7 early transcription terminator
   2563..2607    +  misc_feature   MCS (fragment): pUC18/19 multiple cloning site
   2608..2724    +  CDS            tnpA (fragment): TN5P_ECOLX - Also known as tnp. Experimental evidence at protein level: Swiss-Prot protein existence level 1. Mediates transposition of transposon Tn5 by a 'cut and paste' mechanism. First, the monomeric transposase binds the 19 bp inverted DNA repeats flanking the transposon. Then, dimerization of the DNA- bound transposase creates a synaptic DNA complex. After nicking of the first DNA strand, excision of the transposon proceeds through a series of intermediates. The transposase then mediates the insertion of the transposon at a new site by strand transfer. The activity of the wild- type tran
   2756..3547    +  CDS            SmR: aminoglycoside adenylyltransferase (Murphy, 1985); aadA; confers resistance to spectinomycin and streptomycin
   3559..3653    +  terminator     lambda t0 terminator: transcription terminator from phage lambda
   3767..4312    +  rep_origin     p15A ori: Plasmids containing the medium-copy-number p15A origin of replication can be propagated in E. coli cells that contain a second plasmid with the ColE1 origin.
   4400..4455    +  rep_origin     RSF ori (fragment): Plasmids containing the RSF 1030 origin of replication can be propagated in E. coli cells that contain additional plasmids with compatible origins.
   4485..4562    +  promoter       lacIq promoter: lacI (mutant); In the lacIq allele, a single base change in the promoter boosts expression of the lacI gene about 10-fold.
   4563..806     +  CDS            lacI (across the origin): lac repressor; lacI; The lac repressor binds to the lac operator to inhibit transcription in E. coli. This inhibition can be relieved by adding lactose or isopropyl-β-D-thiogalactopyranoside (IPTG).
>Addgene plasmid #125072 | pKD282 | addgene full sequence | sequence record 251162 | Addgene NGS Result
GCGTGGTGGTGTCGATGGTAGAACGAAGCGGCGTCGAAGCCTGTAAAGCGGCGGTGCACAATCTTCTCGC
GCAACGCGTCAGTGGGCTGATCATTAACTATCCGCTGGATGACCAGGATGCCATTGCTGTGGAAGCTGCC
TGCACTAATGTTCCGGCGTTATTTCTTGATGTCTCTGACCAGACACCCATCAACAGTATTATTTTCTCCC
ATGAAGACGGTACGCGACTGGGCGTGGAGCATCTGGTCGCATTGGGTCACCAGCAAATCGCGCTGTTAGC
GGGCCCATTAAGTTCTGTCTCGGCGCGTCTGCGTCTGGCTGGCTGGCATAAATATCTCACTCGCAATCAA
ATTCAGCCGATAGCGGAACGGGAAGGCGACTGGAGTGCCATGTCCGGTTTTCAACAAACCATGCAAATGC
TGAATGAGGGCATCGTTCCCACTGCGATGCTGGTTGCCAACGATCAGATGGCGCTGGGCGCAATGCGCGC
CATTACCGAGTCCGGGCTGCGCGTTGGTGCGGATATCTCGGTAGTGGGATACGACGATACCGAAGACAGC
TCATGTTATATCCCGCCGTTAACCACCATCAAACAGGATTTTCGCCTGCTGGGGCAAACCAGCGTGGACC
GCTTGCTGCAACTCTCTCAGGGCCAGGCGGTGAAGGGCAATCAGCTGTTGCCCGTCTCACTGGTGAAAAG
AAAAACCACCCTGGCGCCCAATACGCAAACCGCCTCTCCCCGCGCGTTGGCCGATTCATTAATGCAGCTG
GCACGACAGGTTTCCCGACTGGAAAGCGGGCAGTGAGGCATCAAATAAAACGAAAGGCTCAGTCGAAAGA
CTGGGCCTTTCGTTTTATCTGTTGTTTGTCGGTGAACGCTCTCCTGAGTAGGACAAATCCGCCGCCCTAG
ACCTAGGGCGTTCGGCTGCGGCGAGCGGTATCAGCTCACTCAAAGGCGGTAATACGTAAATCACTGCATA
ATTCGTGTCGCTCAAGGCGCACTCCCGTTCTGGATAATGTTTTTTGCGCCGACATCATAACGGTTCTGGC
TAATATTCTGAAATGAGCTGTTGACAATTAATCATCGGCTCGTATAATGTGTGGAATTGTGAGCGGATAA
CAATTTCACACAACCCTATTTTATTCTTACTTCCCTTAGAGAAAGAAATGACTGTGATCATAGGCGCTTT
GCTGTTTGCTCTCTATCGGCAATTGATTATCGAGCAGCAGTATCAAGTCACTCAATATCTTGAGTCAGAA
ACTCAGCGTTATCAGCAGCTTGCGCTTACAGTCGATCGCCGCAGTTTTGCGGCACAAATTCGTGCCGCCG
ATCCGCAAACCGCGCTTATCGCTTGGCGCAATAGTTACGATATGGTCGGTGCTTTAAGCTTTATGCCCGA
AGGCATGCCCATGCTGCCACAAACGCGGGATTTTCCGATATTAACCGGTGGGCCAGATAAGCTGCATATT
CTTACCGGTGGTCTGGTAATGACCCGCTATGGCCCCGTCTTGATTGCCACTCGTACCGATAACTTAGCTA
CTCTTATCGATAAATTTATCAGCGCGGCAGCCACTGCCGTGATGTTGACTATCGTGCTGACCTTGGCGTT
GGGCTATTTGTTTTCTAAGGCAATTTTACGCCGTTTAGTGCAATACAACCGTTTAAGTGAGCAAATTGAG
CGCGGACATTATGACACGCGTTTGCCACTCAGTTGGCGTCAGGACGAGTTCGATATGTTAGCGCTGCAAT
TTAATAACGTGCTGGATATTCTCGAAAATAACCTGATGGCGGTACGTGGTGTGACAGATAATATCGCCCA
CGATTTACGCACACCCTTATCCCATATCCGGATTGGTATTGAGGAGTTGGCGACCAAGTCCCCCGATGAA
ATTAGCGAAGGTTGTGCGATTTTGACCGAAGAACTCGATCACTGTCTTGCGACTTTTGATGCCATGCTCT
CCCTCACACGGATTGAGGAGGGTCAGCAAACCTTAGATTTACAAGAGCTGAGTTTGGCCCAGCTCTGCAC
GGATTTGCTGGAAATGGCCGATGCGGTAGCTGAGTCGAATGAGCAAACCTTGAGTCTGTCGCTACTTGCT
GATCATAAAGTTCATGGCGATAAATATTTGTTATTCCAAGCCTTATATAATTTGGTTGACAATGCTATGA
AGTACTCAGGCCAAGGCGCTCGTATCGATATTATTCAGTCCGGCGCTCAAATTAAGATTTGCGATAATGG
CCCAGGGATCCCCGATGACAGCAAAGAAAGAGTGTTTGAGCGTTTAGTTCGCCTCGACCCAAGCCGCCAT
TTGCAAGGCACAGGTTTAGGATTATCTATGGTCAAAGCCATTCTATCGCGGCACAATGCGCAGATTACTC
TTTCGGATAACCATCCTGGCCTTGTGGTCACTATCCAGTTTTAATAATCTAGACCAGGCATCAAATAAAA
CGAAAGGCTCAGTCGAAAGACTGGGCCTTTCGTTTTATCTGTTGTTTGTCGGTGAACGCTCTCTACTAGA
GTCACACTGGCTCACCTTCGGGTGGGCCTTTCTGCGTTTATAGGTACCCGGGGATCCTCTAGAGTCGACC
TGCAGGCATGCAAGCTTAGCAAGCGAACCGGAATTGCCAGCTGGGGCGCCCTCTGGTAAGGTTGGGAAGC
CCTGCAAAGTAAACTGGATGGCTTTCTTGCCGCCAAGGATCTGATGGCGCAGGGGATCAAGATCTGATCA
AGAGACAGGATGAGGATCGTTTCGTATGAGGGAAGCGGTGATCGCCGAAGTATCGACTCAACTATCAGAG
GTAGTTGGCGTCATCGAGCGCCATCTCGAACCGACGTTGCTGGCCGTACATTTGTACGGCTCCGCAGTGG
ATGGCGGCCTGAAGCCACACAGTGATATTGATTTGCTGGTTACGGTGACCGTAAGGCTTGATGAAACAAC
GCGGCGAGCTTTGATCAACGACCTTTTGGAAACTTCGGCTTCCCCTGGAGAGAGCGAGATTCTCCGCGCT
GTAGAAGTCACCATTGTTGTGCACGACGACATCATTCCGTGGCGTTATCCAGCTAAGCGCGAACTGCAAT
TTGGAGAATGGCAGCGCAATGACATTCTTGCAGGTATCTTCGAGCCAGCCACGATCGACATTGATCTGGC
TATCTTGCTGACAAAAGCAAGAGAACATAGCGTTGCCTTGGTAGGTCCAGCGGCGGAGGAACTCTTTGAT
CCGGTTCCTGAACAGGATCTATTTGAGGCGCTAAATGAAACCTTAACGCTATGGAACTCGCCGCCCGACT
GGGCTGGCGATGAGCGAAATGTAGTGCTTACGTTGTCCCGCATTTGGTACAGCGCAGTAACCGGCAAAAT
CGCGCCGAAGGATGTCGCTGCCGACTGGGCAATGGAGCGCCTGCCGGCCCAGTATCAGCCCGTCATACTT
GAAGCTAGACAGGCTTATCTTGGACAAGAAGAAGATCGCTTGGCCTCGCGCGCAGATCAGTTGGAAGAAT
TTGTCCACTACGTGAAAGGCGAGATCACCAAGGTAGTCGGCAAATAAGAGCTCGCTTGGACTCCTGTTGA
TAGATCCAGTAATGACCTCAGAACTCCATCTGGATTTGTTCAGAACGCTCGGTTGCCGCCGGGCGTTTTT
TATTGGTGAGAATCCAAGCACTAGTAACAACTTATATCGTATGGGGCTGACTTCAGGTGCTACATTTGAA
GAGATAAATTGCACTGAAATCTAGTAATATTTTATCTGATTAATAAGATGATCTTCTTGAGATCGTTTTG
GTCTGCGCGTAATCTCTTGCTCTGAAAACGAAAAAACCGCCTTGCAGGGCGGTTTTTCGAAGGTTCTCTG
AGCTACCAACTCTTTGAACCGAGGTAACTGGCTTGGAGGAGCGCAGTCACCAAAACTTGTCCTTTCAGTT
TAGCCTTAACCGGCGCATGACTTCAAGACTAACTCCTCTAAATCAATTACCAGTGGCTGCTGCCAGTGGT
GCTTTTGCATGTCTTTCCGGGTTGGACTCAAGACGATAGTTACCGGATAAGGCGCAGCGGTCGGACTGAA
CGGGGGGTTCGTGCATACAGTCCAGCTTGGAGCGAACTGCCTACCCGGAACTGAGTGTCAGGCGTGGAAT
GAGACAAACGCGGCCATAACAGCGGAATGACACCGGTAAACCGAAAGGCAGGAACAGGAGAGCGCACGAG
GGAGCCGCCAGGGGGAAACGCCTGGTATCTTTATAGTCCTGTCGGGTTTCGCCACCACTGATTTGAGCGT
CAGATTTCGTGATGCTTGTCAGGGGGGCGGAGCCTATGGAAAAACGGCTTTGCCGCGGCCCTCTCACTTC
CCTGTTAAGTATCTTCCTGGCATCTTCCGGGAAATCTCCGCCCCGTTCGTAAGCCATTTCCGCTCGCCGC
AGTCGAACGACCGAGCGTAGCGAGTCAGTGAGCGAGGAAGCGGAATATATCCCGAAGCGGCATGCATTTA
CGTTGACACCATCGAATGGTGCAAAACCTTTCGCGGTATGGCATGATAGCGCCCGGAAGAGAGTCAATTC
AGGGTGGTGAATGTGAAACCAGTAACGTTATACGATGTCGCAGAGTATGCCGGTGTCTCTTATCAGACCG
TTTCCCGCGTGGTGAACCAGGCCAGCCACGTTTCTGCGAAAACGCGGGAAAAAGTGGAAGCGGCGATGGC
GGAGCTGAATTACATTCCCAACCGCGTGGCACAACAACTGGCGGGCAAACAGTCGTTGCTGATTGGCGTT
GCCACCTCCAGTCTGGCCCTGCACGCGCCGTCGCAAATTGTCGCGGCGATTAAATCTCGCGCCGATCAAC
TGGGTGCCA
